Addgene plasmid #149557: pKFSS1_Psyn-sgRNA500
Purpose: (Empty Backbone) gRNA expression in B. burgdorferi, parental vector
Depositing lab: Christine Jacobs-Wagner. Depositing organization: Stanford University. Publication: A CRISPR interference platform for selective downregulation of gene expression in Borrelia burgdorferi. Takacs CN, Scott M, Chang Y, Kloos ZA, Irnov I, Rosa PA, Liu J, Jacobs-Wagner C. Appl Environ Microbiol. 2020 Nov 30. pii: AEM.02519-20. doi: 10.1128/AEM.02519-20. PubMed 33257311.
Backbone
  Vector backbone: pKFSS1_2
  Backbone manufacturer: CJW lab
  Vector type: Bacterial Expression, CRISPR
Growth in bacteria
  Bacterial resistance: Spectinomycin, 50 μg/mL
  Growth temperature: 30°C
  Growth strain: DH5alpha
  Copy number: High Copy
Gene/Insert
  Gene/Insert name: None
  Promoter: pSyn
  Cloning method: Restriction Enzyme; 5′ cloning site Unknown (unknown if destroyed); 3′ cloning site Unknown (unknown if destroyed)
  Sequencing primers: 5′ Unknown
Terms and licenses: Academic/Nonprofit Terms; Industry Terms: Not Available to Industry
How to cite: pKFSS1_Psyn-sgRNA500 was a gift from Christine Jacobs-Wagner (Addgene plasmid # 149557 ; http://n2t.net/addgene:149557 ; RRID:Addgene_149557)
