[The description below was written by a language model from this plasmid's Addgene catalogue record and pLannotate feature annotations shown in this document.]
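Description:
pKFSS1_Psyn-sgRNA500 is an empty parental vector for expressing single guide RNAs in the Lyme disease spirochete Borrelia burgdorferi, built on the pKFSS1_2 backbone as part of a CRISPR interference platform for selective gene knockdown. It is catalogued as a bacterial expression/CRISPR plasmid and is propagated in E. coli at high copy from a ColE1/pUC-type origin. Selection relies on an aadA aminoglycoside adenylyltransferase gene, which confers spectinomycin and streptomycin resistance. Immediately upstream of aadA, the annotation finds a fragment matching the B. burgdorferi hslU region, which may reflect Borrelia-derived sequence driving the marker, although the record does not say so. A partial BleoR match lies just downstream. A long stretch of several kilobases after the origin carries essentially no annotation apart from a very short, probably spurious hit to the yeast ADH1 promoter. The elements needed for replication in Borrelia are not identified in the feature tables and presumably lie in this region.

The payload is an sgRNA cassette inserted into a lacZα/lac promoter multiple-cloning region. The catalogued promoter, Psyn, corresponds to the annotated J23119-type synthetic constitutive bacterial promoter. It is followed by roughly 500 bp matching a firefly luciferase fragment and then the Streptococcus pyogenes Cas9 guide RNA scaffold. The luciferase-derived piece appears to sit where a spacer would go, consistent with the "sgRNA500" name and a placeholder to be replaced by a target-specific spacer, though the cloning sites are not recorded. No Cas9 or dCas9 gene is annotated, so the nuclease-dead effector would have to be supplied separately. The depositor and sequencing-derived records differ by only a few nucleotides and show the same features.
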