Features (pLannotate 1.2.2; 13 found; start..end, strand, type, name):
     71..659     +  rep_origin     ori: high-copy-number ColE1/pMB1/pBR322/pUC origin of replication
   1626..1642    -  promoter       ADH1 promoter (fragment): S. cerevisiae ADH1; promoter for alcohol dehydrogenase 1
   4037..4129    +  CDS            lacI (fragment): lac repressor; lacI; The lac repressor binds to the lac operator to inhibit transcription in E. coli. This inhibition can be relieved by adding lactose or isopropyl-β-D-thiogalactopyranoside (IPTG).
   4142..4163    +  protein_bind   CAP binding site: CAP binding activates transcription in the presence of cAMP. E. coli catabolite activator protein
   4178..4208    +  promoter       lac promoter: promoter for the E. coli lac operon
   4216..4232    +  protein_bind   lac operator: The lac repressor binds to the lac operator to inhibit transcription in E. coli. This inhibition can be relieved by adding lactose or isopropyl-β-D-thiogalactopyranoside (IPTG). lac repressor encoded by lacI
   4263..4835    +  CDS            LUCI_PHOPY (fragment): Experimental evidence at protein level: Swiss-Prot protein existence level 1. Produces green light with a wavelength of 562 nm. From Photinus pyralis (Common eastern firefly) (Lampyris pyralis).
   4293..4327    +  promoter       J23119(SpeI) promoter: bacterial promoter (Registry of Standard Biological Parts BBa J23119) modified to end with an SpeI site
   4844..4919    +  misc_RNA       gRNA scaffold: guide RNA scaffold for the Streptococcus pyogenes CRISPR/Cas9 system
   4961..5115    +  CDS            lacZα (fragment): LacZα fragment of β-galactosidase; lacZ fragment
   5134..5508    +  CDS            hslU (fragment): HSLU_BORBU - Protein inferred from homology: Swiss-Prot protein existence level 3. ATPase subunit of a proteasome-like degradation complex; this subunit has chaperone activity. The binding of ATP and its subsequent hydrolysis by HslU are essential for unfolding of protein substrates subsequently hydrolyzed by HslV. HslU recognizes the N-terminal part of its protein substrates and unfolds these before they are guided to HslV for hydrolysis. From Borrelia burgdorferi (strain ATCC 35210 / B31 / CIP 102532 / DSM 4680).
   5545..6336    +  CDS            SmR: aminoglycoside adenylyltransferase (Murphy, 1985); aadA; confers resistance to spectinomycin and streptomycin
   6337..6669    +  CDS            BleoR (fragment): antibiotic-binding protein; Sh ble from Streptoalloteichus hindustanus; confers resistance to bleomycin, phleomycin, and Zeocin™
>Addgene plasmid #149557 | pKFSS1_Psyn-sgRNA500 | depositor full sequence | sequence record 292329 | pKFSS1_Psyn-sgRNA500 sequence 6736 bps
CCAAAATCCCTTAACGTGAGTTTTCGTTCCACTGAGCGTCAGACCCCGTAGAAAAGATCAAAGGATCTTC
TTGAGATCCTTTTTTTCTGCGCGTAATCTGCTGCTTGCAAACAAAAAAACCACCGCTACCAGCGGTGGTT
TGTTTGCCGGATCAAGAGCTACCAACTCTTTTTCCGAAGGTAACTGGCTTCAGCAGAGCGCAGATACCAA
ATACTGTCCTTCTAGTGTAGCCGTAGTTAGGCCACCACTTCAAGAACTCTGTAGCACCGCCTACATACCT
CGCTCTGCTAATCCTGTTACCAGTGGCTGCTGCCAGTGGCGATAAGTCGTGTCTTACCGGGTTGGACTCA
AGACGATAGTTACCGGATAAGGCGCAGCGGTCGGGCTGAACGGGGGGTTCGTGCACACAGCCCAGCTTGG
AGCGAACGACCTACACCGAACTGAGATACCTACAGCGTGAGCTATGAGAAAGCGCCACGCTTCCCGAAGG
GAGAAAGGCGGACAGGTATCCGGTAAGCGGCAGGGTCGGAACAGGAGAGCGCACGAGGGAGCTTCCAGGG
GGAAACGCCTGGTATCTTTATAGTCCTGTCGGGTTTCGCCACCTCTGACTTGAGCGTCGATTTTTGTGAT
GCTCGTCAGGGGGGCGGAGCCTATGGAAAAACGCCAGCAACGCGGCCTTTTTACGGTTCCTGGGCTTTTG
CTGGCCTTTTGCTCACATGTTCTTTCCTGCACTAGATCCCCGGCAAGTTCATCCTTAGGGTTTCCATATC
TCTTAAAAAGTCAATTTCTGCTTGATTAATTTCTTGTGGATTATTGTTTTTGCGGTTTTTCATTTTTTAT
CTCCTTGAGTATTGAATTTTTTCTTATATATAAATATATAGCAAAAACTATTTTTGCCAACTTTTTTACA
AAAAATTTTTTATTAAAACACTTAGGGCTTTGCTAAATTCTCTTTTAAAAGAACTTAGTAAAGCCCTATG
GATTTAAGAACTGATTATACTTACGTAGTAAAAATACTACAGATATTAATAGTATAGACCATATCAAAAT
CATAATCAATTTATATTTATCTAAAATTGTAGTCCATACAAAATACAAAAAAATTAGGTTTTTCTAAATT
CTATTTTAAAAGAACTTAGTAACACCTAATCTCTAAATTACTTACAAAATTCTAAAATTAGATTTTTAGT
TCTTCATATTTCTTTAAAAGTTTTTTAAGAAAATCTTTTTGATTTTCAAAAATTTCATGCATCATAAAAC
TAGTAAATTTGGATTTTTTTTTGTAAAAATCATAACTTTCTTGGGTTTTAAGTTGAAATCTTAATGGTTT
TATTGGATTTTGCCTAGATTTTTTTAACGCCGGACTTTCTTTATCTTTTATAAAATTATAAGAATTTTTA
ATACCATTTTCTATTAAATAATCTTCTTTTATAAGCCCCTCTTGCAGTGCAGTTGCTAATCTTAAATACT
TATACGCTTGAGTTTTTGCTACATCAAAGTCTTTTATAAAATCAAGAAAAGTTTTATAACCATCAAATTT
ATAATATTGATTATCTTTTATTTCTTTTAAAATTTTAATATTTTCCACCCTGTGGAATATTTCTTTTTTG
AAATTGTCATTTAACTTTTCCTTTAGTGTCTTGTAATAAGAAATTTTACTTTCATTAATCATTAAATTTT
GTTCAACATAAGTATCTATCTTTTTTGTTAAAACTTTAACAACACGTTTTTTTTCCATAAAAATTTTCCT
TTATTTTTGCAACATTTTCCTTAATTGATATAATTGTTACTATTTTAGATTTTTTAATATCCACTTAAGA
ATTAATCCCTCACTAGAATATTTTTTATTATAGAATTCATATACATGTTTTTCTAAATCTATAAATTTAT
CAACAATTGCTTTATTATAGGGTGTATCTATCTTTTCTTTTCTTAATAATCGTCTCATATTCTTTAAATA
ACAACAAACACTGCCGGTTTTAAACCTAAATTCTATGTAATATATTTTTGAAAAAGTATATACATTTTCA
ACCCCGTTTATTTCATACTTTACAAAAACATTATTTATTGGTTTTCTATAACCATAGTAAATGCCTAAAA
ATTTGTCCCCGTCTTTCATAGGATATAGATAAAGTTTTTGAATCTCTGATTTATCTAATAATTTTTCAAA
AAAAATTATACACCGCTTTTGTTTGTTACTAACTACTCTATGCAATGCCTTTAATATTTTTGTGTGATAT
ATATTTTTATCACCTTTTTTTTCTTTCAGCAGGAAGATACTTTCTTTTGGAAATTTAATTTTTTGTTCAT
TTATTCTTGCAGCCTTAAGTCCGATTTTCATATTTAATCCTTATATAGCCTTTCTATTTAATTCTTTTAA
ACTCAATAAACTTTTTTGGTTTTTCATTAGTTCTAATAATTCGCAATAATATGTGCAAAACACTTTATTG
TATTCTATTTTCTTTTGGTTATTCAAATATTCTTTTATAATTGGCTTTAGAAGTTCAATATTTACTTCTT
TTTTTAGTTGTTCAATAAGGATATTGAAAATGTTTGTTTTTAAATCTTGATAATTTTGTTGAGAATTTTC
TTTTTTTCTTTCAATTGACTTCTCTAATTTACGCTTTATATTGTTTAAATCGCTATATTTATGACTTTCA
ATAATAAAATGAGGCTTAAATTTGTAATTTTCGTATATTTTTTGGAAACTTGTTTCTAATTGTTTAGAAT
TATATTCATTTTTTTCAAATTCTTTTTGAGTGTTGCATAGAATTTCCTTTAATTTTTCTTGTTTTTCTTT
CATACAAGATTTAGTAAAATGTATATTTTTATTTTTTAGTAATTTAATTTCTATTATTTTTATGATTTTA
AGTATTTTGATTATATTATCTTTATCAATATTTAAATTGAATAAAATTGTAAGAAAAATTGAAAGAATTT
TTTTACATAAAAAGTTACATTTATTGAAGTAATTTCTTACTTGATACTTTTCTATTTCATTAATCTTTCT
TTCTTCTTTTATATTATTTTTATTATTTAAACACTCCTTTAAATCTACACTCCCATTTTTAGTAAATCTA
TCTTTAAGGCCCCTTGAAACTCTATTTTGAAATCTTAAATCTTTTTTTTCTTGAAAGTATTTATAGATTT
TTTGGTAACATTCTTTTTTTGAAAAATTAAGTTGATAGTATATTTCGGTCCCCAAATTTACCCCTAAGTG
TTTGTGATAATTAGTTGTGACTTTAAATTCTTTTTCTAATTTGTAAAGGTAATTTTGCAGTGTTTTTAGT
TTAACGGGTGTTTGACTATTTCTTTTAAGGTTTTCATTAAAGTAATAGAGTATGTTTTTTTGTGTGTATT
TCTTATATGTTTTATTTATGTACGCTAGTGTTGAGATAAGAACTACTAATTTATACTGTAATTTATTGTA
GCAAGTTGTGGTTTTACTGGTTTTGTTTATATTAGATAAGTTTTCCATTTATAGCTCCTTGAATACCGGA
TTTTTTATCTATAAAGTATATATATCACAATTTTGATTTAAAAGTAAATTCTTTTTTTAAAAATACAAAA
ATTTTTTATAAATTATATAGACCATGATATTGTATTAATACTAATTGATTTTAATTTAAGGTTGAACTAA
AATAAACATAGTTTTGTAGAAAATAATTTTTCATTATTTTGCTACTTGATATTGGATCGTAAAAATATTA
GGGCTTTACAAAGTTCTTTTAAAAGAGAATTTAGTAAAGCCCTAAGTCTTTTAATAAAAAATTTTTTGTA
AAAAAGTTGGCAAAAATAGTTTTTGCTATATATTTATATATAAGAAAAAATTCAATACTCAAGGAGATAA
AAAATGGAAAACTTAAACAATAATCCACAAAAAATTAATCAAATAAATAAGCAAACTAATTTTATTGGTT
TTGAAAATTTTATAGAACTTGATAATCAAGTTAATCAAACTAAAGAAAAAAGTAAATTAAGTAAGATAGG
TAAGAAATTACCCGGAATAAGCAGTCAAGTCTAGTCTAGTGCGGCCGCGCCCAATACGCAAACCGCCTCT
CCCCGCGCGTTGGCCGATTCATTAATGCAGCTGGCACGACAGGTTTCCCGACTGGAAAGCGGGCAGTGAG
CGCAACGCAATTAATGTGAGTTAGCTCACTCATTAGGCACCCCAGGCTTTACACTTTATGCTTCCGGCTC
GTATGTTGTGTGGAATTGTGAGCGGATAACAATTTCACACAGGAAACAGCTATGACCATGATTACGAATT
CGAGCTCGAATTCTAAAGATCTTTGACAGCTAGCTCAGTCCTAGGTATAATACTAGTGGAAGAGCCAAAG
TCAACACTTATAGACAAATATGATCTTTCTAACCTTCACGAAATAGCATCAGGGGGAGCACCTTTGTCTA
AGGAAGTAGGAGAGGCAGTTGCAAAGAGGTTTCATTTACCCGGAATTAGGCAAGGATATGGGTTAACAGA
AACCACATCTGCAATTTTAATTACACCTGAAGGAGATGATAAACCAGGAGCTGTTGGGAAGGTTGTTCCT
TTTTTTGAGGCTAAAGTTGTTGATTTAGATACTGGAAAGACTTTAGGAGTTAATCAAAGAGGCGAGTTAT
GTGTAAGAGGACCTATGATAATGTCAGGATACGTAAATAATCCAGAAGCTACAAATGCATTGATAGATAA
AGATGGTTGGTTACACTCAGGCGATATAGCTTATTGGGACGAAGATGAACACTTTTTTATAGTTGATAGA
TTGAAATCTTTGATTAAGTATAAAGGTTATCAAGTAGCTCCAGCAGAATTGGAAAGTATTTTATTGCAAC
ACCCAGCTCTTCCGTTTTAGAGCTAGAAATAGCAAGTTAAAATAAGGCTAGTCCGTTATCAACTTGAAAA
AGTGGCACCGAGTCGGTGCTTTTTTTGAAGCTTGGGCCCGAACAAAAACTCAAAGCTTGGCACTGGCCGT
CGTTTTACAACGTCGTGACTGGGAAAACCCTGGCGTTACCCAACTTAATCGCCTTGCAGCACATCCCCCT
TTCGCCAGCTGGCGTAATAGCGAAGAGGCCCGCACCGATCGCCCTTCCCAACAGTTGCGCAGCCTGAATG
GCGAATGGCGCGGCCGCCCTAGGTTAATACCCGAGCTTCAAGGAAGATTTCCTATTAAGGTTGAACTTAA
GAGCTTAAGCATAGACGATTTGAAAAAAATTTTAAAACAAACAAAAAATTCTTTAATAAAACAATATGTT
GCGATGTTTAAGGTTTATGATTTAGATTTAAAGTTTAGTGAGGAAGCTATAGATAGAATTGCAGAGCTTA
CTTTTAATATGAATCTTGAGAGTGAAAATCTTGGTGCCAGAAGACTTCACGGTGTTATGGAAATAGTGCT
TGCAGATCTTTTTTTTGAAGTGCCTGGCAGTAAGTTGAAAAAATTTGAAATAAACTTGGACTATGTTAAT
AAAAAAATACAAATTAACGAACAAAAAGATTTGAATTATTATATAATTTAGTTAAAAGCAATTTTAAATG
AGGGAGGTTTCCATATGAGGGAAGCGGTGATCGCCGAAGTATCGACTCAACTATCAGAGGTAGTTGGCGT
CATCGAGCGCCATCTCGAACCGACGTTGCTGGCCGTACATTTGTACGGCTCCGCAGTGGATGGCGGCCTG
AAGCCACACAGTGATATTGATTTGCTGGTTACGGTGACCGTAAGGCTTGATGAAACAACGCGGCGAGCTT
TGATCAACGACCTTTTGGAAACTTCGGCTTCCCCTGGAGAGAGCGAGATTCTCCGCGCTGTAGAAGTCAC
CATTGTTGTGCACGACGACATCATTCCGTGGCGTTATCCAGCTAAGCGCGAACTGCAATTTGGAGAATGG
CAGCGCAATGACATTCTTGCAGGTATCTTCGAGCCAGCCACGATCGACATTGATCTGGCTATCTTGCTGA
CAAAAGCAAGAGAACATAGCGTTGCCTTGGTAGGTCCAGCGGCGGAGGAACTCTTTGATCCGGTTCCTGA
ACAGGATCTATTTGAGGCGCTAAATGAAACCTTAACGCTATGGAACTCGCCGCCCGACTGGGCTGGCGAT
GAGCGAAATGTAGTGCTTACGTTGTCCCGCATTTGGTACAGCGCAGTAACCGGCAAAATCGCGCCGAAGG
ATGTCGCTGCCGACTGGGCAATGGAGCGCCTGCCGGCCCAGTATCAGCCCGTCATACTTGAAGCTAGACA
GGCTTATCTTGGACAAGAAGAAGATCGCTTGGCCTCGCGCGCAGATCAGTTGGAAGAATTTGTCCACTAC
GTGAAAGGCGAGATCACCAAGGTAGTCGGCAAATAAGACGTCGCCGGAGCGGTCGAGTTCTGGACCGACC
GGCTCGGGTTCTCCCGGGACTTCGTGGAGGACGACTTCGCCGGTGTGGTCCGGGACGACGTGACCCTGTT
CATCAGCGCGGTCCAGGACCAGGTGGTGCCGGACAACACCCTGGCCTGGGTGTGGGTGCGCGGCCTGGAC
GAGCTGTACGCCGAGTGGTCGGAGGTCGTGTCCACGAACTTCCGGGACGCCTCCGGGCCGGCCATGACCG
AGATCGGCGAGCAGCCGTGGGGGCGGGAGTTCGCCCTGCGCGACCCGGCCGGCAACTGCGTGCACTTCGT
GGCCGAGGAGCAGGACTGACACGTGCTAAAACTTCATTTTTAATTTAAAAGGATCTAGGTGAAGATCCTT
TTTGATAATCTCATGA
