Features (pLannotate 1.2.2; 13 found; start..end, strand, type, name):
    249..341     +  CDS            lacI (fragment): lac repressor; lacI; The lac repressor binds to the lac operator to inhibit transcription in E. coli. This inhibition can be relieved by adding lactose or isopropyl-β-D-thiogalactopyranoside (IPTG).
    354..375     +  protein_bind   CAP binding site: CAP binding activates transcription in the presence of cAMP. E. coli catabolite activator protein
    390..420     +  promoter       lac promoter: promoter for the E. coli lac operon
    428..444     +  protein_bind   lac operator: The lac repressor binds to the lac operator to inhibit transcription in E. coli. This inhibition can be relieved by adding lactose or isopropyl-β-D-thiogalactopyranoside (IPTG). lac repressor encoded by lacI
    474..1046    +  CDS            LUCI_PHOPY (fragment): Experimental evidence at protein level: Swiss-Prot protein existence level 1. Produces green light with a wavelength of 562 nm. From Photinus pyralis (Common eastern firefly) (Lampyris pyralis).
    504..538     +  promoter       J23119(SpeI) promoter: bacterial promoter (Registry of Standard Biological Parts BBa J23119) modified to end with an SpeI site
   1055..1130    +  misc_RNA       gRNA scaffold: guide RNA scaffold for the Streptococcus pyogenes CRISPR/Cas9 system
   1172..1326    +  CDS            lacZα (fragment): LacZα fragment of β-galactosidase; lacZ fragment
   1345..1719    +  CDS            hslU (fragment): HSLU_BORBU - Protein inferred from homology: Swiss-Prot protein existence level 3. ATPase subunit of a proteasome-like degradation complex; this subunit has chaperone activity. The binding of ATP and its subsequent hydrolysis by HslU are essential for unfolding of protein substrates subsequently hydrolyzed by HslV. HslU recognizes the N-terminal part of its protein substrates and unfolds these before they are guided to HslV for hydrolysis. From Borrelia burgdorferi (strain ATCC 35210 / B31 / CIP 102532 / DSM 4680).
   1756..2547    +  CDS            SmR: aminoglycoside adenylyltransferase (Murphy, 1985); aadA; confers resistance to spectinomycin and streptomycin
   2549..2881    +  CDS            BleoR (fragment): antibiotic-binding protein; Sh ble from Streptoalloteichus hindustanus; confers resistance to bleomycin, phleomycin, and Zeocin™
   3019..3607    +  rep_origin     ori: high-copy-number ColE1/pMB1/pBR322/pUC origin of replication
   4574..4590    -  promoter       ADH1 promoter (fragment): S. cerevisiae ADH1; promoter for alcohol dehydrogenase 1
>Addgene plasmid #149557 | pKFSS1_Psyn-sgRNA500 | addgene full sequence | sequence record 306457 | Addgene NGS Result
AAGTTGGCAAAAATAGTTTTTGCTATATATTTATATATAAGAAAAAATTCAATACTCAAGGAGATAAAAA
ATGGAAAACTTAAACAATAATCCACAAAAAATTAATCAAATAAATAAGCAAACTAATTTTATTGGTTTTG
AAAATTTTATAGAACTTGATAATCAAGTTAATCAAACTAAAGAAAAAAGTAAATTAAGTAAGATAGGTAA
GAAATTACCCGGAATAAGCAGTCAAGTCTAGTGCGGCCGCGCCCAATACGCAAACCGCCTCTCCCCGCGC
GTTGGCCGATTCATTAATGCAGCTGGCACGACAGGTTTCCCGACTGGAAAGCGGGCAGTGAGCGCAACGC
AATTAATGTGAGTTAGCTCACTCATTAGGCACCCCAGGCTTTACACTTTATGCTTCCGGCTCGTATGTTG
TGTGGAATTGTGAGCGGATAACAATTTCACACAGGAAACAGCTATGACATGATTACGAATTCGAGCTCGA
ATTCTAAAGATCTTTGACAGCTAGCTCAGTCCTAGGTATAATACTAGTGGAAGAGCCAAAGTCAACACTT
ATAGACAAATATGATCTTTCTAACCTTCACGAAATAGCATCAGGGGGAGCACCTTTGTCTAAGGAAGTAG
GAGAGGCAGTTGCAAAGAGGTTTCATTTACCCGGAATTAGGCAAGGATATGGGTTAACAGAAACCACATC
TGCAATTTTAATTACACCTGAAGGAGATGATAAACCAGGAGCTGTTGGGAAGGTTGTTCCTTTTTTTGAG
GCTAAAGTTGTTGATTTAGATACTGGAAAGACTTTAGGAGTTAATCAAAGAGGCGAGTTATGTGTAAGAG
GACCTATGATAATGTCAGGATACGTAAATAATCCAGAAGCTACAAATGCATTGATAGATAAAGATGGTTG
GTTACACTCAGGCGATATAGCTTATTGGGACGAAGATGAACACTTTTTTATAGTTGATAGATTGAAATCT
TTGATTAAGTATAAAGGTTATCAAGTAGCTCCAGCAGAATTGGAAAGTATTTTATTGCAACACCCAGCTC
TTCCGTTTTAGAGCTAGAAATAGCAAGTTAAAATAAGGCTAGTCCGTTATCAACTTGAAAAAGTGGCACC
GAGTCGGTGCTTTTTTTGAAGCTTGGGCCCGAACAAAAACTCAAAGCTTGGCACTGGCCGTCGTTTTACA
ACGTCGTGACTGGGAAAACCCTGGCGTTACCCAACTTAATCGCCTTGCAGCACATCCCCCTTTCGCCAGC
TGGCGTAATAGCGAAGAGGCCCGCACCGATCGCCCTTCCCAACAGTTGCGCAGCCTGAATGGCGAATGGC
GCGGCCGCCCTAGGTTAATACCCGAGCTTCAAGGAAGATTTCCTATTAAGGTTGAACTTAAGAGCTTAAG
CATAGACGATTTGAAAAAAATTTTAAAACAAACAAAAAATTCTTTAATAAAACAATATGTTGCGATGTTT
AAGGTTTATGATTTAGATTTAAAGTTTAGTGAGGAAGCTATAGATAGAATTGCAGAGCTTACTTTTAATA
TGAATCTTGAGAGTGAAAATCTTGGTGCCAGAAGACTTCACGGTGTTATGGAAATAGTGCTTGCAGATCT
TTTTTTTGAAGTGCCTGGCAGTAAGTTGAAAAAATTTGAAATAAACTTGGACTATGTTAATAAAAAAATA
CAAATTAACGAACAAAAAGATTTGAATTATTATATAATTTAGTTAAAAGCAATTTTAAATGAGGGAGGTT
TCCATATGAGGGAAGCGGTGATCGCCGAAGTATCGACTCAACTATCAGAGGTAGTTGGCGTCATCGAGCG
CCATCTCGAACCGACGTTGCTGGCCGTACATTTGTACGGCTCCGCAGTGGATGGCGGCCTGAAGCCACAC
AGTGATATTGATTTGCTGGTTACGGTGACCGTAAGGCTTGATGAAACAACGCGGCGAGCTTTGATCAACG
ACCTTTTGGAAACTTCGGCTTCCCCTGGAGAGAGCGAGATTCTCCGCGCTGTAGAAGTCACCATTGTTGT
GCACGACGACATCATTCCGTGGCGTTATCCAGCTAAGCGCGAACTGCAATTTGGAGAATGGCAGCGCAAT
GACATTCTTGCAGGTATCTTCGAGCCAGCCACGATCGACATTGATCTGGCTATCTTGCTGACAAAAGCAA
GAGAACATAGCGTTGCCTTGGTAGGTCCAGCGGCGGAGGAACTCTTTGATCCGGTTCCTGAACAGGATCT
ATTTGAGGCGCTAAATGAAACCTTAACGCTATGGAACTCGCCGCCCGACTGGGCTGGCGATGAGCGAAAT
GTAGTGCTTACGTTGTCCCGCATTTGGTACAGCGCAGTAACCGGCAAAATCGCGCCGAAGGATGTCGCTG
CCGACTGGGCAATGGAGCGCCTGCCGGCCCAGTATCAGCCCGTCATACTTGAAGCTAGACAGGCTTATCT
TGGACAAGAAGAAGATCGCTTGGCCTCGCGCGCAGATCAGTTGGAAGAATTTGTCCACTACGTGAAAGGC
GAGATCACCAAGGTAGTCGGCAAATAATGACGTCGCCGGAGCGGTCGAGTTCTGGACCGACCGGCTCGGG
TTCTCCCGGGACTTCGTGGAGGACGACTTCGCCGGTGTGGTCCGGGACGACGTGACCCTGTTCATCAGCG
CGGTCCAGGACCAGGTGGTGCCGGACAACACCCTGGCCTGGGTGTGGGTGCGCGGCCTGGACGAGCTGTA
CGCCGAGTGGTCGGAGGTCGTGTCCACGAACTTCCGGGACGCCTCCGGGCCGGCCATGACCGAGATCGGC
GAGCAGCCGTGGGGGCGGGAGTTCGCCCTGCGCGACCCGGCCGGCAACTGCGTGCACTTCGTGGCCGAGG
AGCAGGACTGACACGTGCTAAAACTTCATTTTTAATTTAAAAGGATCTAGGTGAAGATCCTTTTTGATAA
TCTCATGACCAAAATCCCTTAACGTGAGTTTTCGTTCCACTGAGCGTCAGACCCCGTAGAAAAGATCAAA
GGATCTTCTTGAGATCCTTTTTTTCTGCGCGTAATCTGCTGCTTGCAAACAAAAAAACCACCGCTACCAG
CGGTGGTTTGTTTGCCGGATCAAGAGCTACCAACTCTTTTTCCGAAGGTAACTGGCTTCAGCAGAGCGCA
GATACCAAATACTGTTCTTCTAGTGTAGCCGTAGTTAGGCCACCACTTCAAGAACTCTGTAGCACCGCCT
ACATACCTCGCTCTGCTAATCCTGTTACCAGTGGCTGCTGCCAGTGGCGATAAGTCGTGTCTTACCGGGT
TGGACTCAAGACGATAGTTACCGGATAAGGCGCAGCGGTCGGGCTGAACGGGGGGTTCGTGCACACAGCC
CAGCTTGGAGCGAACGACCTACACCGAACTGAGATACCTACAGCGTGAGCTATGAGAAAGCGCCACGCTT
CCCGAAGGGAGAAAGGCGGACAGGTATCCGGTAAGCGGCAGGGTCGGAACAGGAGAGCGCACGAGGGAGC
TTCCAGGGGGAAACGCCTGGTATCTTTATAGTCCTGTCGGGTTTCGCCACCTCTGACTTGAGCGTCGATT
TTTGTGATGCTCGTCAGGGGGGCGGAGCCTATGGAAAAACGCCAGCAACGCGGCCTTTTTACGGTTCCTG
GCCTTTTGCTGGCCTTTTGCTCACATGTTCTTTCCTGCACTAGATCCCCGGCAAGTTCATCCTTAGGGTT
TTCATATCTCTTAAAAAGTCAATTTCTGCTTGATTAATTTCTTGTGGATTATTGTTTTTGCGGTTTTTCA
TTTTTTATCTCCTTGAGTATTGAATTTTTTCTTATATATAAATATATAGCAAAAACTATTTTTGCCAACT
TTTTTACAAAAAATTTTTTATTAAAACACTTAGGGCTTTGCTAAATTCTCTTTTAAAAGAACTTAGTAAA
GCCCTATGGATTTAAGAACTGATTATACTTACGTAGTAAAAATACTACAGATATTAATAGTATAGACCAT
ATCAAAATCATAATCAATTTATATTTATCTAAAATTGTAGTCCATACAAAATACAAAAAAATTAGGTTTT
TCTAAATTCTATTTTAAAAGAACTTAGTAACACCTAATCTCTAAATTACTTACAAAATTCTAAAATTAGA
TTTTTAGTTCTTCATATTTCTTTAAAAGTTTTTTAAGAAAATCTTTTTGATTTTCAAAAATTTCATGCAT
CATAAAACTAGTAAATTTGGATTTTTTTTTGTAAAAATCATAACTTTCTTGGGTTTTAAGTTGAAATCTT
AATGGTTTTATTGGATTTTGCCTAGATTTTTTTAACGCCGGACTTTCTTTATCTTTTATAAAATTATAAG
AATTTTTAATACCATTTTCTATTAAATAATCTTCTTTTATAAGCCCCTCTTGCAGTGCAGTTGCTAATCT
TAAATACTTATACGCTTGAGTTTTTGCTACATCAAAGTCTTTTATAAAATCAAGAAAAGTTTTATAACCA
TCAAATTTATAATATTGATTATCTTTTATTTCTTTTAAAATTTTAATATTTTCCACCCTGTGGAATATTT
CTTTTTTGAAATTGTCATTTAACTTTTCCTTTAGTGTCTTGTAATAAGAAATTTTACTTTCATTAATCAT
TAAATTTTGTTCAACATAAGTATCTATCTTTTTTGTTAAAACTTTAACAACACGTTTTTTTTCCATAAAA
ATTTTCCTTTATTTTTGCAACATTTTCCTTAATTGATATAATTGTTACTATTTTAGATTTTTTAATATCC
ACTTAAGAATTAATCCCTCACTAGAATATTTTTTATTATAGAATTCATATACATGTTTTTCTAAATCTAT
AAATTTATCAACAATTGCTTTATTATAGGGTGTATCTATCTTTTCTTTTCTTAATAATCGTCTCATATTC
TTTAAATAACAACAAACACTGCCGGTTTTAAACCTAAATTCTATGTAATATATTTTTGAAAAAGTATATA
CATTTTCAACCCCGTTTATTTCATACTTTACAAAAACATTATTTATTGGTTTTCTATAACCATAGTAAAT
GCCTAAAAATTTGTCCCCGTCTTTCATAGGATATAGATAAAGTTTTTGAATCTCTGATTTATCTAATAAT
TTTTCAAAAAAAATTATACACCGCTTTTGTTTGTTACTAACTACTCTATGCAATGCCTTTAATATTTTTG
TGTGATATATATTTTTATCACCTTTTTTTTCTTTCAGCAGGAAGATACTTTCTTTTGGAAATTTAATTTT
TTGTTCATTTATTCTTGCAGCCTTAAGTCCGATTTTCATATTTAATCCTTATATAGCCTTTCTATTTAAT
TCTTTTAAACTCAATAAACTTTTTTGGTTTTTCATTAGTTCTAATAATTCGCAATAATATGTGCAAAACA
CTTTATTGTATTCTATTTTCTTTTGGTTATTCAAATATTCTTTTATAATTGGCTTTAGAAGTTCAATATT
TACTTCTTTTTTTAGTTGTTCAATAAGGATATTGAAAATGTTTGTTTTTAAATCTTGATAATTTTGTTGA
GAATTTTCTTTTTTTCTTTCAATTGACTTCTCTAATTTACGCTTTATATTGTTTAAATCGCTATATTTAT
GACTTTCAATAATAAAATGAGGCTTAAATTTGTAATTTTCGTATATTTTTTGGAAACTTGTTTCTAATTG
TTTAGAATTATATTCATTTTTTTCAAATTCTTTTTGAGTGTTGCATAGAATTTCCTTTAATTTTTCTTGT
TTTTCTTTCATACAAGATTTAGTAAAATGTATATTTTTATTTTTTAGTAATTTAATTTCTATTATTTTTA
TGATTTTAAGTATTTTGATTATATTATCTTTATCAATATTTAAATTGAATAAAATTGTAAGAAAAATTGA
AAGAATTTTTTTACATAAAAAGTTACATTTATTGAAGTAATTTCTTACTTGATACTTTTCTATTTCATTA
ATCTTTCTTTCTTCTTTTATATTATTTTTATTATTTAAACACTCCTTTAAATCTACACTCCCATTTTTAG
TAAATCTATCTTTAAGGCCCCTTGAAACTCTATTTTGAAATCTTAAATCTTTTTTTTCTTGAAAGTATTT
ATAGATTTTTTGGTAACATTCTTTTTTTGAAAAATTAAGTTGATAGTATATTTCGGTCCCCAAATTTACC
CCTAAGTGTTTGTGATAATTAGTTGTGACTTTAAATTCTTTTTCTAATTTGTAAAGGTAATTTTGCAGTG
TTTTTAGTTTAACGGGTGTTTGACTATTTCTTTTAAGGTTTTCATTAAAGTAATAGAGTATGTTTTTTTG
TGTGTATTTCTTATATGTTTTATTTATGTACGCTAGTGTTGAGATAAGGACTACTAATTTATACTGTAAT
TTATTGTAGCAAGTTGTGGTTTTACTGGTTTTGTTTATATTAGATAAGTTTTCCATTTATAGCTCCTTGA
ATACCGGATTTTTTATCTATAAAGTATATATATCACAATTTTGATTTAAAAGTAAATTCTTTTTTTAAAA
ATACAAAAATTTTTTATAAATTATATAGACCATGATATTGTATTAATACTAATTGATTTTAATTTAAGGT
TGAACTAAAATAAACATAGTTTTGTAGAAAATAATTTTTCATTATTTTGCTACTTGATATTGGATCGTAA
AAATATTAGGGCTTTACAAAGTTCTTTTAAAAGAGAATTTAGTAAAGCCCTAAGTCTTTTAATAAAAAAT
TTTTTGTAAAA
